Addgene plasmid #138880: pPD088 ZF43x7-Spaced_EYFP
Purpose: EYFP reporter vector for the ZF43x7-Spaced promoter
Depositing lab: Joshua Leonard. Depositing organization: Northwestern University.
Backbone
  Vector backbone: pPD027 Reporter Template v1 (Near Spaced)
  Vector type: Mammalian Expression, Synthetic Biology
Growth in bacteria
  Bacterial resistance: Ampicillin, 100 μg/mL
  Growth temperature: 37°C
  Growth strain: DH5alpha
  Copy number: High Copy
Gene/Insert
  Gene/Insert name: ZF43x7-Spaced
  Species: Synthetic
  Promoter: ZF43x7-Spaced
  Cloning method: Restriction Enzyme; 5′ cloning site BglII (not destroyed); 3′ cloning site NheI (not destroyed)
  Sequencing primers: 5′ CGACACGGAAATGTTGAATAC; 3′ TAGAAGGCACAGTCGAGG
Terms and licenses: Academic/Nonprofit Terms; Industry Terms: Not Available to Industry
Depositor comments: Leonard Lab plasmid reference number: L1408
How to cite: pPD088 ZF43x7-Spaced_EYFP was a gift from Joshua Leonard (Addgene plasmid # 138880 ; http://n2t.net/addgene:138880 ; RRID:Addgene_138880)
