[The description below was written by a language model from this plasmid's Addgene catalogue record and pLannotate feature annotations shown in this document.]
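Description:
pPD088 ZF43x7-Spaced_EYFP is a small (about 4.4 kb) mammalian expression and synthetic biology reporter plasmid built on the pPD027 Reporter Template v1 (Near Spaced) backbone. It is maintained in E. coli at high copy through a ColE1/pUC-type origin and selected with ampicillin via the AmpR (β-lactamase) gene and its native promoter. An f1 phage origin is also present, along with residual lac promoter/operator, CAP site and lacI fragments that appear to be backbone remnants.

The payload is a synthetic inducible promoter, ZF43x7-Spaced, cloned between retained BglII and NheI sites upstream of EYFP. The name suggests an array of seven spaced binding sites for a zinc-finger DNA-binding domain designated ZF43, although the automated annotation does not mark these sites. It identifies only a fragment of a minimal TATA-box promoter with low basal activity just upstream of the EYFP coding sequence, which is followed by the bovine growth hormone polyadenylation signal. In this arrangement, yellow fluorescence should stay low unless a cognate transcription factor binds the upstream sites and recruits transcription machinery to the minimal promoter, so EYFP serves as a readout of that factor's activity.

Downstream, an SV40 early promoter and SV40 poly(A) signal flank only a short fragment of the ble (bleomycin-family resistance) gene, so the plasmid does not appear to carry an intact mammalian selection marker and is probably suited to transient transfection. The depositor and sequencing-derived records differ by three nucleotides in length, within the origin region, and are otherwise annotated identically. The stated purpose is to report activity of the ZF43x7-Spaced promoter.
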