Features (pLannotate 1.2.2; 16 found; start..end, strand, type, name):
    272..288     +  promoter       minP (fragment): minimal TATA-box promoter with low basal activity
    330..1046    +  CDS            EYFP: EYFP is a basic (constitutively fluorescent) green/yellow fluorescent protein published in 1996, derived from Aequorea victoria. It is reported to be a very rapidly-maturing weak dimer with high acid sensitivity.
   1100..1324    +  polyA_signal   bGH poly(A) signal: bovine growth hormone polyadenylation signal
   1328..1349    +  promoter       SV40 promoter (fragment): SV40 enhancer and early promoter
   1370..1798    +  rep_origin     f1 ori (sequence partly withheld): f1 bacteriophage origin of replication; arrow indicates direction of (+) strand synthesis
   1803..1825    +  promoter       SV40 promoter (fragment): SV40 enhancer and early promoter
   1826..2017    +  promoter       SV40 promoter: SV40 early promoter
   2044..2142    +  CDS            ble (fragment): BLE_KLEPN - Experimental evidence at protein level: Swiss-Prot protein existence level 1. Binding protein with a strong affinity to the bleomycin family of antibiotics. Binds to CL990; an antimitotic-antibiotic compound. From Klebsiella pneumoniae.
   2137..2258    +  polyA_signal   SV40 poly(A) signal: SV40 polyadenylation signal
   2331..2347    -  protein_bind   lac operator: The lac repressor binds to the lac operator to inhibit transcription in E. coli. This inhibition can be relieved by adding lactose or isopropyl-β-D-thiogalactopyranoside (IPTG). lac repressor encoded by lacI
   2355..2385    -  promoter       lac promoter: promoter for the E. coli lac operon
   2400..2421    -  protein_bind   CAP binding site: CAP binding activates transcription in the presence of cAMP. E. coli catabolite activator protein
   2434..2526    -  CDS            lacI (fragment): lac repressor; lacI; The lac repressor binds to the lac operator to inhibit transcription in E. coli. This inhibition can be relieved by adding lactose or isopropyl-β-D-thiogalactopyranoside (IPTG).
   2709..3294    -  rep_origin     ori: high-copy-number ColE1/pMB1/pBR322/pUC origin of replication
   3465..4325    -  CDS            AmpR: β-lactamase; bla; confers resistance to ampicillin, carbenicillin, and related antibiotics
   4326..4430    -  promoter       AmpR promoter: bla
>Addgene plasmid #138880 | pPD088 ZF43x7-Spaced_EYFP | depositor full sequence | sequence record 268865 | pPD088 ZF43x7-Spaced_EYFP sequence 4430 bps
CACATTTCCCCGAAAAGTGCCACCTGACGTCGACGGATCGGGAGATCTGAATTCGAGTGAGGACAATCGT
ATACAAGTAGATCCAGAGTGAGGACTACCTATAGAAGTAAGAGTGAGGACAATCGTATACAAGTAGATCC
CTCTAGAGGGAGATCCAGAGTGAGGACTACCTATAGAAGTAAGAGTGAGGACAATCGTATACAAGTAGAT
CCAGAGTGAGGACTACCTATAGAAGTAAGAGTGAGGACAATCGTATACAAGTAGATCCCTCTAGAGGGTA
TATAATGGGGGCCACTAGTCTACTACCAGAGCTCATCGCTAGCGCCACCATGGTGAGCAAGGGCGAGGAG
CTGTTCACCGGGGTGGTGCCCATCCTGGTCGAGCTGGACGGCGACGTAAACGGCCACAAGTTCAGCGTGT
CCGGCGAGGGCGAGGGCGATGCCACCTACGGCAAGCTGACCCTGAAGTTCATCTGCACCACCGGCAAGCT
GCCCGTGCCCTGGCCCACCCTCGTGACCACCTTCGGCTACGGCCTGCAGTGCTTCGCCCGCTACCCCGAC
CACATGAAGCAGCACGACTTCTTCAAGTCCGCCATGCCCGAAGGCTACGTCCAGGAGCGCACCATCTTCT
TCAAGGACGACGGCAACTACAAGACCCGCGCCGAGGTGAAGTTCGAGGGCGACACCCTGGTGAACCGCAT
CGAGCTGAAGGGCATCGACTTCAAGGAGGACGGCAACATCCTGGGGCACAAGCTGGAGTACAACTACAAC
AGCCACAACGTCTATATCATGGCCGACAAGCAGAAGAACGGCATCAAGGTGAACTTCAAGATCCGCCACA
ACATCGAGGACGGCAGCGTGCAGCTCGCCGACCACTACCAGCAGAACACCCCCATCGGCGACGGCCCCGT
GCTGCTGCCCGACAACCACTACCTGAGCTACCAGTCCGCCCTGAGCAAAGACCCCAACGAGAAGCGCGAT
CACATGGTCCTGCTGGAGTTCGTGACCGCCGCCGGGATCACTCTCGGCATGGACGAGCTGTACAAGTAGG
CGGCCGCTCGAGTCTAGAGGGCCCGTTTAAACCCGCTGATCAGCCTCGACTGTGCCTTCTAGTTGCCAGC
CATCTGTTGTTTGCCCCTCCCCCGTGCCTTCCTTGACCCTGGAAGGTGCCACTCCCACTGTCCTTTCCTA
ATAAAATGAGGAAATTGCATCGCATTGTCTGAGTAGGTGTCATTCTATTCTGGGGGGTGGGGTGGGGCAG
GACAGCAAGGGGGAGGATTGGGAAGACAATAGCAGGCATGCTGGGGATGCGGTGGGCTCTATGGCTTCTG
AGGCGGAAAGAACCAGCTGGGGCTCTAGGGGGTATCCCC
[124 nt withheld, positions 1370-1493]
C
[91 nt withheld, positions 1495-1585]
A
[49 nt withheld, positions 1587-1635]
CCTTTGACGTTGGAGTCCACGTTCTTT
[37 nt withheld, positions 1663-1699]
ACCCTATCTCGGTCTATTCTTTTGATTTATAAGGGATTTTGCCGATTTCGGCCTATTGGTTAAAAAATGA
GCTGATTTAACAAAAATTTAACGCGAATTAATTCTGTGGAATGTGTGTCAGTTAGGCTCAATTAGTCAGC
AACCATAGTCCCGCCCCTAACTCCGCCCATCCCGCCCCTAACTCCGCCCAGTTCCGCCCATTCTCCGCCC
CATGGCTGACTAATTTTTTTTATTTATGCAGAGGCCGAGGCCGCCTCTGCCTCTGAGCTATTCCAGAAGT
AGTGAGGAGGCTTTTTTGGAGGCCTAGGCTTTTGCAAAAAGCTCCCGGGAGCTTGTATATCCATTTTCGG
AGGTTGGGCTTCGGAATCGTTTTCCGGGACGCCGGCTGGATGATCCTCCAGCGCGGGGATCTCATGCTGG
AGTTCTTCGCCCACCCCAACTTGTTTATTGCAGCTTATAATGGTTACAAATAAAGCAATAGCATCACAAA
TTTCACAAATAAAGCATTTTTTTCACTGCATTCTAGTTGTGGTTTGTCCAAACTCATCAATGTATCTTAT
CATGTCTGTATACCGTCGACCTCTAGCTAGAGCTTGGCGTAATCATGGTCATAGCTGTTTCCTGTGTGAA
ATTGTTATCCGCTCACAATTCCACACAACATACGAGCCGGAAGCATAAAGTGTAAAGCCTGGGGTGCCTA
ATGAGTGAGCTAACTCACATTAATTGCGTTGCGCTCACTGCCCGCTTTCCAGTCGGGAAACCTGTCGTGC
CAGCTGCATTAATGAATCGGCCAACGCGCGGGGAGAGGCGGTTTGCGTATTGGGCGCTCTTCCGCTTCCT
CGCTCACTGACTCGCTGCGCTCGGTCGTTCGGCTGCGGCGAGCGGTATCAGCTCACTCAAAGGCGGTAAT
ACGGTTATCCACAGAATCAGGGGATAACGCAGGAAAGAACATGTGAGCAAAAGGCCAGCAAAAGGCCAGG
AACCGTAAAAAGGCCGCGTTGCTGGCGTTTTTCCATAGGCTCCGCCCCCCTGACGAGCATCACAAAAATC
GACGCTCAAGTCAGAGGTGGCGAAACCCGACAGGACTATAAAGATACCAGGCGTTTCCCCCTGGAAGCTC
CCTCGTGCGCTCTCCTGTTCCGACCCTGCCGCTTACCGGATACCTGTCCGCCTTTCTCCCTTCGGGAAGC
GTGGCGCTTTCTCATAGCTCACGCTGTAGGTATCTCAGTTCGGTGTAGGTCGTTCGCTCCAAGCTGGGCT
GTGTGCACGAACCCCCCGTTCAGCCCGACCGCTGCGCCTTATCCGGTAACTATCGTCTTGAGTCCAACCC
GGTAAGACACGACTTATCGCCACTGGCAGCAGCCACTGGTAACAGGATTAGCAGAGCGAGGTATGTAGGC
GGTGCTACAGAGTTCTTGAAGTGGTGGCCTAACTACGGCTACACTAGAAGAACAGTATTTGGTATCTGCG
CTCTGCTGAAGCCAGTTACCTTCGGAAAAAGAGTTGGTAGCTCTTGATCCGGCAAACAAACCACCGCTGG
TAGCGGTTTTTTTGTTTGCAAGCAGCAGATTACGCGCAGAAAAAAAGGATCTCAAGAAGATCCTTTGATC
TTTTCTACGGGGTCTGACGCTCAGTGGAACGAAAACTCACGTTAAGGGATTTTGGTCATGAGATTATCAA
AAAGGATCTTCACCTAGATCCTTTTAAATTAAAAATGAAGTTTTAAATCAATCTAAAGTATATATGAGTA
AACTTGGTCTGACAGTTACCAATGCTTAATCAGTGAGGCACCTATCTCAGCGATCTGTCTATTTCGTTCA
TCCATAGTTGCCTGACTCCCCGTCGTGTAGATAACTACGATACGGGAGGGCTTACCATCTGGCCCCAGTG
CTGCAATGATACCGCGAGATCCACGCTCACCGGCTCCAGATTTATCAGCAATAAACCAGCCAGCCGGAAG
GGCCGAGCGCAGAAGTGGTCCTGCAACTTTATCCGCCTCCATCCAGTCTATTAATTGTTGCCGGGAAGCT
AGAGTAAGTAGTTCGCCAGTTAATAGTTTGCGCAACGTTGTTGCCATTGCTACAGGCATCGTGGTGTCAC
GCTCGTCGTTTGGTATGGCTTCATTCAGCTCCGGTTCCCAACGATCAAGGCGAGTTACATGATCCCCCAT
GTTGTGCAAAAAAGCGGTTAGCTCCTTCGGTCCTCCGATCGTTGTCAGAAGTAAGTTGGCCGCAGTGTTA
TCACTCATGGTTATGGCAGCACTGCATAATTCTCTTACTGTCATGCCATCCGTAAGATGCTTTTCTGTGA
CTGGTGAGTACTCAACCAAGTCATTCTGAGAATAGTGTATGCGGCGACCGAGTTGCTCTTGCCCGGCGTC
AATACGGGATAATACCGCGCCACATAGCAGAACTTTAAAAGTGCTCATCATTGGAAAACGTTCTTCGGGG
CGAAAACTCTCAAGGATCTTACCGCTGTTGAGATCCAGTTCGATGTAACCCACTCGTGCACCCAACTGAT
CTTCAGCATCTTTTACTTTCACCAGCGTTTCTGGGTGAGCAAAAACAGGAAGGCAAAATGCCGCAAAAAA
GGGAATAAGGGCGACACGGAAATGTTGAATACTCATACTCTTCCTTTTTCAATATTATTGAAGCATTTAT
CAGGGTTATTGTCTCATGAGCGGATACATATTTGAATGTATTTAGAAAAATAAACAAATAGGGGTTCCGC
G
