Features (pLannotate 1.2.2; 16 found; start..end, strand, type, name):
    272..288     +  promoter       minP (fragment): minimal TATA-box promoter with low basal activity
    330..1046    +  CDS            EYFP: EYFP is a basic (constitutively fluorescent) green/yellow fluorescent protein published in 1996, derived from Aequorea victoria. It is reported to be a very rapidly-maturing weak dimer with high acid sensitivity.
   1100..1324    +  polyA_signal   bGH poly(A) signal: bovine growth hormone polyadenylation signal
   1328..1349    +  promoter       SV40 promoter (fragment): SV40 enhancer and early promoter
   1370..1798    +  rep_origin     f1 ori (sequence partly withheld): f1 bacteriophage origin of replication; arrow indicates direction of (+) strand synthesis
   1803..1825    +  promoter       SV40 promoter (fragment): SV40 enhancer and early promoter
   1826..2017    +  promoter       SV40 promoter: SV40 early promoter
   2044..2142    +  CDS            ble (fragment): BLE_KLEPN - Experimental evidence at protein level: Swiss-Prot protein existence level 1. Binding protein with a strong affinity to the bleomycin family of antibiotics. Binds to CL990; an antimitotic-antibiotic compound. From Klebsiella pneumoniae.
   2137..2258    +  polyA_signal   SV40 poly(A) signal: SV40 polyadenylation signal
   2331..2347    -  protein_bind   lac operator: The lac repressor binds to the lac operator to inhibit transcription in E. coli. This inhibition can be relieved by adding lactose or isopropyl-β-D-thiogalactopyranoside (IPTG). lac repressor encoded by lacI
   2355..2385    -  promoter       lac promoter: promoter for the E. coli lac operon
   2400..2421    -  protein_bind   CAP binding site: CAP binding activates transcription in the presence of cAMP. E. coli catabolite activator protein
   2434..2526    -  CDS            lacI (fragment): lac repressor; lacI; The lac repressor binds to the lac operator to inhibit transcription in E. coli. This inhibition can be relieved by adding lactose or isopropyl-β-D-thiogalactopyranoside (IPTG).
   2709..3297    -  rep_origin     ori: high-copy-number ColE1/pMB1/pBR322/pUC origin of replication
   3468..4328    -  CDS            AmpR: β-lactamase; bla; confers resistance to ampicillin, carbenicillin, and related antibiotics
   4329..4433    -  promoter       AmpR promoter: bla
>Addgene plasmid #138880 | pPD088 ZF43x7-Spaced_EYFP | addgene full sequence | sequence record 323508 | Addgene NGS Result
CACATTTCCCCGAAAAGTGCCACCTGACGTCGACGGATCGGGAGATCTGAATTCGAGTGAGGACAATCGT
ATACAAGTAGATCCAGAGTGAGGACTACCTATAGAAGTAAGAGTGAGGACAATCGTATACAAGTAGATCC
CTCTAGAGGGAGATCCAGAGTGAGGACTACCTATAGAAGTAAGAGTGAGGACAATCGTATACAAGTAGAT
CCAGAGTGAGGACTACCTATAGAAGTAAGAGTGAGGACAATCGTATACAAGTAGATCCCTCTAGAGGGTA
TATAATGGGGGCCACTAGTCTACTACCAGAGCTCATCGCTAGCGCCACCATGGTGAGCAAGGGCGAGGAG
CTGTTCACCGGGGTGGTGCCCATCCTGGTCGAGCTGGACGGCGACGTAAACGGCCACAAGTTCAGCGTGT
CCGGCGAGGGCGAGGGCGATGCCACCTACGGCAAGCTGACCCTGAAGTTCATCTGCACCACCGGCAAGCT
GCCCGTGCCCTGGCCCACCCTCGTGACCACCTTCGGCTACGGCCTGCAGTGCTTCGCCCGCTACCCCGAC
CACATGAAGCAGCACGACTTCTTCAAGTCCGCCATGCCCGAAGGCTACGTCCAGGAGCGCACCATCTTCT
TCAAGGACGACGGCAACTACAAGACCCGCGCCGAGGTGAAGTTCGAGGGCGACACCCTGGTGAACCGCAT
CGAGCTGAAGGGCATCGACTTCAAGGAGGACGGCAACATCCTGGGGCACAAGCTGGAGTACAACTACAAC
AGCCACAACGTCTATATCATGGCCGACAAGCAGAAGAACGGCATCAAGGTGAACTTCAAGATCCGCCACA
ACATCGAGGACGGCAGCGTGCAGCTCGCCGACCACTACCAGCAGAACACCCCCATCGGCGACGGCCCCGT
GCTGCTGCCCGACAACCACTACCTGAGCTACCAGTCCGCCCTGAGCAAAGACCCCAACGAGAAGCGCGAT
CACATGGTCCTGCTGGAGTTCGTGACCGCCGCCGGGATCACTCTCGGCATGGACGAGCTGTACAAGTAGG
CGGCCGCTCGAGTCTAGAGGGCCCGTTTAAACCCGCTGATCAGCCTCGACTGTGCCTTCTAGTTGCCAGC
CATCTGTTGTTTGCCCCTCCCCCGTGCCTTCCTTGACCCTGGAAGGTGCCACTCCCACTGTCCTTTCCTA
ATAAAATGAGGAAATTGCATCGCATTGTCTGAGTAGGTGTCATTCTATTCTGGGGGGTGGGGTGGGGCAG
GACAGCAAGGGGGAGGATTGGGAAGACAATAGCAGGCATGCTGGGGATGCGGTGGGCTCTATGGCTTCTG
AGGCGGAAAGAACCAGCTGGGGCTCTAGGGGGTATCCCC
[124 nt withheld, positions 1370-1493]
C
[91 nt withheld, positions 1495-1585]
A
[49 nt withheld, positions 1587-1635]
CCTTTGACGTTGGAGTCCACGTTCTTT
[37 nt withheld, positions 1663-1699]
ACCCTATCTCGGTCTATTCTTTTGATTTATAAGGGATTTTGCCGATTTCGGCCTATTGGTTAAAAAATGA
GCTGATTTAACAAAAATTTAACGCGAATTAATTCTGTGGAATGTGTGTCAGTTAGGCTCAATTAGTCAGC
AACCATAGTCCCGCCCCTAACTCCGCCCATCCCGCCCCTAACTCCGCCCAGTTCCGCCCATTCTCCGCCC
CATGGCTGACTAATTTTTTTTATTTATGCAGAGGCCGAGGCCGCCTCTGCCTCTGAGCTATTCCAGAAGT
AGTGAGGAGGCTTTTTTGGAGGCCTAGGCTTTTGCAAAAAGCTCCCGGGAGCTTGTATATCCATTTTCGG
AGGTTGGGCTTCGGAATCGTTTTCCGGGACGCCGGCTGGATGATCCTCCAGCGCGGGGATCTCATGCTGG
AGTTCTTCGCCCACCCCAACTTGTTTATTGCAGCTTATAATGGTTACAAATAAAGCAATAGCATCACAAA
TTTCACAAATAAAGCATTTTTTTCACTGCATTCTAGTTGTGGTTTGTCCAAACTCATCAATGTATCTTAT
CATGTCTGTATACCGTCGACCTCTAGCTAGAGCTTGGCGTAATCATGGTCATAGCTGTTTCCTGTGTGAA
ATTGTTATCCGCTCACAATTCCACACAACATACGAGCCGGAAGCATAAAGTGTAAAGCCTGGGGTGCCTA
ATGAGTGAGCTAACTCACATTAATTGCGTTGCGCTCACTGCCCGCTTTCCAGTCGGGAAACCTGTCGTGC
CAGCTGCATTAATGAATCGGCCAACGCGCGGGGAGAGGCGGTTTGCGTATTGGGCGCTCTTCCGCTTCCT
CGCTCACTGACTCGCTGCGCTCGGTCGTTCGGCTGCGGCGAGCGGTATCAGCTCACTCAAAGGCGGTAAT
ACGGTTATCCACAGAATCAGGGGATAACGCAGGAAAGAACATGTGAGCAAAAGGCCAGCAAAAGGCCAGG
AACCGTAAAAAGGCCGCGTTGCTGGCGTTTTTCCATAGGCTCCGCCCCCCTGACGAGCATCACAAAAATC
GACGCTCAAGTCAGAGGTGGCGAAACCCGACAGGACTATAAAGATACCAGGCGTTTCCCCCTGGAAGCTC
CCTCGTGCGCTCTCCTGTTCCGACCCTGCCGCTTACCGGATACCTGTCCGCCTTTCTCCCTTCGGGAAGC
GTGGCGCTTTCTCATAGCTCACGCTGTAGGTATCTCAGTTCGGTGTAGGTCGTTCGCTCCAAGCTGGGCT
GTGTGCACGAACCCCCCGTTCAGCCCGACCGCTGCGCCTTATCCGGTAACTATCGTCTTGAGTCCAACCC
GGTAAGACACGACTTATCGCCACTGGCAGCAGCCACTGGTAACAGGATTAGCAGAGCGAGGTATGTAGGC
GGTGCTACAGAGTTCTTGAAGTGGTGGCCTAACTACGGCTACACTAGAAGAACAGTATTTGGTATCTGCG
CTCTGCTGAAGCCAGTTACCTTCGGAAAAAGAGTTGGTAGCTCTTGATCCGGCAAACAAACCACCGCTGG
TAGCGGTGGTTTTTTTGTTTGCAAGCAGCAGATTACGCGCAGAAAAAAAGGATCTCAAGAAGATCCTTTG
ATCTTTTCTACGGGGTCTGACGCTCAGTGGAACGAAAACTCACGTTAAGGGATTTTGGTCATGAGATTAT
CAAAAAGGATCTTCACCTAGATCCTTTTAAATTAAAAATGAAGTTTTAAATCAATCTAAAGTATATATGA
GTAAACTTGGTCTGACAGTTACCAATGCTTAATCAGTGAGGCACCTATCTCAGCGATCTGTCTATTTCGT
TCATCCATAGTTGCCTGACTCCCCGTCGTGTAGATAACTACGATACGGGAGGGCTTACCATCTGGCCCCA
GTGCTGCAATGATACCGCGAGATCCACGCTCACCGGCTCCAGATTTATCAGCAATAAACCAGCCAGCCGG
AAGGGCCGAGCGCAGAAGTGGTCCTGCAACTTTATCCGCCTCCATCCAGTCTATTAATTGTTGCCGGGAA
GCTAGAGTAAGTAGTTCGCCAGTTAATAGTTTGCGCAACGTTGTTGCCATTGCTACAGGCATCGTGGTGT
CACGCTCGTCGTTTGGTATGGCTTCATTCAGCTCCGGTTCCCAACGATCAAGGCGAGTTACATGATCCCC
CATGTTGTGCAAAAAAGCGGTTAGCTCCTTCGGTCCTCCGATCGTTGTCAGAAGTAAGTTGGCCGCAGTG
TTATCACTCATGGTTATGGCAGCACTGCATAATTCTCTTACTGTCATGCCATCCGTAAGATGCTTTTCTG
TGACTGGTGAGTACTCAACCAAGTCATTCTGAGAATAGTGTATGCGGCGACCGAGTTGCTCTTGCCCGGC
GTCAATACGGGATAATACCGCGCCACATAGCAGAACTTTAAAAGTGCTCATCATTGGAAAACGTTCTTCG
GGGCGAAAACTCTCAAGGATCTTACCGCTGTTGAGATCCAGTTCGATGTAACCCACTCGTGCACCCAACT
GATCTTCAGCATCTTTTACTTTCACCAGCGTTTCTGGGTGAGCAAAAACAGGAAGGCAAAATGCCGCAAA
AAAGGGAATAAGGGCGACACGGAAATGTTGAATACTCATACTCTTCCTTTTTCAATATTATTGAAGCATT
TATCAGGGTTATTGTCTCATGAGCGGATACATATTTGAATGTATTTAGAAAAATAAACAAATAGGGGTTC
CGCG
