>Addgene plasmid #138880 | pPD088 ZF43x7-Spaced_EYFP | depositor partial sequence | sequence record 268427 | ZF43x7-Spaced promoter
AGATCTGAATTCGAGTGAGGACAATCGTATACAAGTAGATCCAGAGTGAGGACTACCTATAGAAGTAAGA
GTGAGGACAATCGTATACAAGTAGATCCCTCTAGAGGGAGATCCAGAGTGAGGACTACCTATAGAAGTAA
GAGTGAGGACAATCGTATACAAGTAGATCCAGAGTGAGGACTACCTATAGAAGTAAGAGTGAGGACAATC
GTATACAAGTAGATCCCTCTAGAGGGTATATAATGGGGGCCACTAGTCTACTACCAGAGCTCATCGCTAG
C
